Addgene plasmid #60334: Gal4pBS34-Pleum
Purpose: Contains a promoter of two gal binding sites coupled wiht a core promoter derived from native Leucine promoter.
Depositing lab: Hal Alper. Depositing organization: University of Texas at Austin. Publication: Controlling promoter strength and regulation in Saccharomyces cerevisiae using synthetic hybrid promoters. Blazeck J, Garg R, Reed B, Alper HS. Biotechnol Bioeng. 2012 Nov;109(11):2884-95. doi: 10.1002/bit.24552. Epub 2012 May 17. PubMed 22565375.
Backbone
  Vector backbone: p416
  Backbone size w/o insert (bp): 6000
  Vector type: Yeast Expression, Synthetic Biology ; Yeast synthetic hybrid promoter construct
Growth in bacteria
  Bacterial resistance: Ampicillin, 100 μg/mL
  Growth temperature: 37°C
  Growth strain: DH10B
  Copy number: High Copy
Gene/Insert
  Gene/Insert name: promoter
  Species: S. cerevisiae (budding yeast)
  Cloning method: Restriction Enzyme; 5′ cloning site hindIII (not destroyed); 3′ cloning site xbaI (not destroyed)
  Sequencing primers: 5′ agt; 3′ agt
Terms and licenses: Academic/Nonprofit Terms; Industry Terms: Not Available to Industry
How to cite: Gal4pBS34-Pleum was a gift from Hal Alper (Addgene plasmid # 60334 ; http://n2t.net/addgene:60334 ; RRID:Addgene_60334)
