[The description below was written by a language model from this plasmid's Addgene catalogue record and pLannotate feature annotations shown in this document.]
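Description:
Gal4pBS34-Pleum is a yeast–E. coli shuttle plasmid built on the p416 backbone and catalogued as a yeast expression and synthetic-biology construct carrying a synthetic hybrid promoter. In bacteria it replicates from a high-copy ColE1/pUC-type origin and is selected with ampicillin through the β-lactamase gene. In Saccharomyces cerevisiae it is maintained as a low-copy centromeric plasmid through a CEN6/ARS element and selected by uracil prototrophy using URA3 under its own promoter, a marker that can also be counterselected with 5-fluoroorotic acid. An f1 origin, T7 and T3 promoters, and lacZα, lac promoter/operator and other small fragments are remnants of the pBluescript-derived scaffold and have no stated role in the design.

The payload is a hybrid promoter, cloned between HindIII and XbaI sites, that the record describes as two Gal4 binding sites joined to a core promoter derived from the native leucine (LEU2) promoter. The feature table annotates only a short LEU2 promoter fragment. The Gal4 binding sites are not separately annotated, although they presumably lie in the unannotated stretch just upstream of it. Immediately downstream sits a yeast-codon-optimised GFP (yeGFP) coding sequence followed by a CYC1 terminator fragment, so fluorescence reports the transcriptional output of the hybrid promoter. Placing upstream activator binding sites in front of a minimal core element is a way to confer galactose-responsive regulation and tune expression strength. The construct therefore fits a set of reporter plasmids used to characterise how synthetic hybrid promoters control promoter strength and regulation in budding yeast.
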