Features (pLannotate 1.2.2; 21 found; start..end, strand, type, name):
     81..205     +  promoter       LEU2 promoter (fragment): S. cerevisiae LEU2
    215..931     +  CDS            yeGFP: yeast-enhanced green fluorescent protein codons optimized for translation in S. cerevisiae and C. albicans
    932..952     +  misc_feature   MCS (fragment): pBluescript multiple cloning site
    953..1187    +  terminator     CYC1 terminator (fragment): S. cerevisiae CYC1; transcription terminator for CYC1
   1202..1220    -  promoter       T7 promoter: promoter for bacteriophage T7 RNA polymerase
   1228..1383    +  CDS            lacZα (fragment): LacZα fragment of β-galactosidase; lacZ fragment
   1391..1846    +  rep_origin     f1 ori (sequence partly withheld): f1 bacteriophage origin of replication; arrow indicates direction of (+) strand synthesis
   1847..1898    -  misc_feature   bom (fragment): basis of mobility region from pBR322
   1977..2780    -  CDS            URA3: orotidine-5'-phosphate decarboxylase, required for uracil biosynthesis; S. cerevisiae URA3; yeast auxotrophic marker, counterselectable with 5-fluoroorotic acid (5-FOA)
   2781..2996    -  promoter       URA3 promoter: S. cerevisiae URA3
   3011..3060    -  misc_feature   bom (fragment): basis of mobility region from pBR322
   3162..3196    -  CDS            rop (fragment): Rop protein, which maintains plasmids at low copy number; rop
   3267..3770    -  misc_feature   CEN/ARS: S. cerevisiae CEN6 centromere fused to an autonomously replicating sequence
   3807..3911    +  promoter       AmpR promoter: bla
   3912..4772    +  CDS            AmpR: β-lactamase; bla; confers resistance to ampicillin, carbenicillin, and related antibiotics
   4943..5531    +  rep_origin     ori: high-copy-number ColE1/pMB1/pBR322/pUC origin of replication
   5714..5806    +  CDS            lacI (fragment): lac repressor; lacI; The lac repressor binds to the lac operator to inhibit transcription in E. coli. This inhibition can be relieved by adding lactose or isopropyl-β-D-thiogalactopyranoside (IPTG).
   5819..5840    +  protein_bind   CAP binding site: CAP binding activates transcription in the presence of cAMP. E. coli catabolite activator protein
   5855..5885    +  promoter       lac promoter: promoter for the E. coli lac operon
   5893..5909    +  protein_bind   lac operator: The lac repressor binds to the lac operator to inhibit transcription in E. coli. This inhibition can be relieved by adding lactose or isopropyl-β-D-thiogalactopyranoside (IPTG). lac repressor encoded by lacI
   5954..5972    +  promoter       T3 promoter: promoter for bacteriophage T3 RNA polymerase
>Addgene plasmid #60334 | Gal4pBS34-Pleum | depositor full sequence | sequence record 96613 | Gal4pBS34-Pleum sequence 5990 bps
CGGGATCCTTGGCGCGCCCCTTAATTAACGGAAGCTTCGGGCGACAGCCCTCCGACGGAAGACTCTCCTC
CGGTTTAAACCAATATTATTTAAGGACCTATTGTTTTTTCCAATAGGTGGTTAGCAATCGTCTTACTTTC
TAACTTTTCTTACCTTTTACATTTCAGCAATATATATATATATATTTCAAGGATATACCATTCTATCTAG
AAAAATGTCTAAAGGTGAAGAATTATTCACTGGTGTTGTCCCAATTTTGGTTGAATTAGATGGTGATGTT
AATGGTCACAAATTTTCTGTCTCCGGTGAAGGTGAAGGTGATGCTACTTACGGTAAATTGACCTTAAAAT
TTATTTGTACTACTGGTAAATTGCCAGTTCCATGGCCAACCTTAGTCACTACTTTAGGTTATGGTTTGAT
GTGTTTTGCTAGATACCCAGATCATATGAAACAACATGACTTTTTCAAGTCTGCCATGCCAGAAGGTTAT
GTTCAAGAAAGAACTATTTTTTTCAAAGATGACGGTAACTACAAGACCAGAGCTGAAGTCAAGTTTGAAG
GTGATACCTTAGTTAATAGAATCGAATTAAAAGGTATTGATTTTAAAGAAGATGGTAACATTTTAGGTCA
CAAATTGGAATACAACTATAACTCTCACAATGTTTACATCATGGCTGACAAACAAAAGAATGGTATCAAA
GTTAACTTCAAAATTAGACACAACATTGAAGATGGTTCTGTTCAATTAGCTGACCATTATCAACAAAATA
CTCCAATTGGTGATGGTCCAGTCTTGTTACCAGACAACCATTACTTATCCTATCAATCTGCCTTATCCAA
AGATCCAAACGAAAAGAGAGACCACATGGTCTTGTTAGAATTTGTTACTGCTGCTGGTATTACCCATGGT
ATGGATGAATTGTACAAATAAATCGATACCGTCGACCTCGAGTCATGTAATTAGTTATGTCACGCTTACA
TTCACGCCCTCCTCCCACATCCGCTCTAACCGAAAAGGAAGGAGTTAGACAACCTGAAGTCTAGGTCCCT
ATTTATTTTTTTTAATAGTTATGTTAGTATTAAGAACGTTATTTATATTTCAAATTTTTCTTTTTTTTCT
GTACAAACGCGTGTACGCATGTAACATTATACTGAAAACCTTGCTTGAGAAGGTTTTGGGACGCTCGGGT
ACCCAATTCGCCCTATAGTGAGTCGTATTACGCGCGCTCACTGGCCGTCGTTTTACAACGTCGTGACTGG
GAAAACCCTGGCGTTACCCAACTTAATCGCCTTGCAGCACATCCCCCTTTCGCCAGCTGGCGTAATAGCG
AAGAGGCCCGCACCGATCGCCCTTCCCAACAGTTGCGCAGCCTGAATGGCGAATGGCGCG
[124 nt withheld, positions 1391-1514]
C
[91 nt withheld, positions 1516-1606]
A
[49 nt withheld, positions 1608-1656]
CCTTTGACGTTGGAGTCCACGTTCTTT
[37 nt withheld, positions 1684-1720]
ACCCTATCTCGGTCTATTCTTTTGATTTATAAGGGATTTTGCCGATTTCGGCCTATTGGTTAAAAAATGA
GCTGATTTAACAAAAATTTAACGCGAATTTTAACAAAATATTAACGTTTACAATTTCCTGATGCGGTATT
TTCTCCTTACGCATCTGTGCGGTATTTCACACCGCATAGGGTAATAACTGATATAATTAAATTGAAGCTC
TAATTTGTGAGTTTAGTATACATGCATTTACTTATAATACAGTTTTTTAGTTTTGCTGGCCGCATCTTCT
CAAATATGCTTCCCAGCCTGCTTTTCTGTAACGTTCACCCTCTACCTTAGCATCCCTTCCCTTTGCAAAT
AGTCCTCTTCCAACAATAATAATGTCAGATCCTGTAGAGACCACATCATCCACGGTTCTATACTGTTGAC
CCAATGCGTCTCCCTTGTCATCTAAACCCACACCGGGTGTCATAATCAACCAATCGTAACCTTCATCTCT
TCCACCCATGTCTCTTTGAGCAATAAAGCCGATAACAAAATCTTTGTCGCTCTTCGCAATGTCAACAGTA
CCCTTAGTATATTCTCCAGTAGATAGGGAGCCCTTGCATGACAATTCTGCTAACATCAAAAGGCCTCTAG
GTTCCTTTGTTACTTCTTCTGCCGCCTGCTTCAAACCGCTAACAATACCTGGGCCCACCACACCGTGTGC
ATTCGTAATGTCTGCCCATTCTGCTATTCTGTATACACCCGCAGAGTACTGCAATTTGACTGTATTACCA
ATGTCAGCAAATTTTCTGTCTTCGAAGAGTAAAAAATTGTACTTGGCGGATAATGCCTTTAGCGGCTTAA
CTGTGCCCTCCATGGAAAAATCAGTCAAGATATCCACATGTGTTTTTAGTAAACAAATTTTGGGACCTAA
TGCTTCAACTAACTCCAGTAATTCCTTGGTGGTACGAACATCCAATGAAGCACACAAGTTTGTTTGCTTT
TCGTGCATGATATTAAATAGCTTGGCAGCAACAGGACTAGGATGAGTAGCAGCACGTTCCTTATATGTAG
CTTTCGACATGATTTATCTTCGTTTCCTGCAGGTTTTTGTTCTGTGCAGTTGGGTTAAGAATACTGGGCA
ATTTCATGTTTCTTCAACACTACATATGCGTATATATACCAATCTAAGTCTGTGCTCCTTCCTTCGTTCT
TCCTTCTGTTCGGAGATTACCGAATCAAAAAAATTTCAAAGAAACCGAAATCAAAAAAAAGAATAAAAAA
AAAATGATGAATTGAATTGAAAAGCTGTGGTATGGTGCACTCTCAGTACAATCTGCTCTGATGCCGCATA
GTTAAGCCAGCCCCGACACCCGCCAACACCCGCTGACGCGCCCTGACGGGCTTGTCTGCTCCCGGCATCC
GCTTACAGACAAGCTGTGACCGTCTCCGGGAGCTGCATGTGTCAGAGGTTTTCACCGTCATCACCGAAAC
GCGCGAAGACGAAAGGGCCTCGTGATACGCCTATTTTTATAGGTTAATGTCATGATAATAATGGTTTCTT
AGGACGGATCGCTTGCCTGTAACTTACACGCGCCTCGTATCTTTTAATGATGGAATAATTTGGGAATTTA
CTCTGTGTTTATTTATTTTTATGTTTTGTATTTGGATTTTAGAAAGTAAATAAAGAAGGTAGAAGAGTTA
CGGAATGAAGAAAAAAAAATAAACAAAGGTTTAAAAAATTTCAACAAAAAGCGTACTTTACATATATATT
TATTAGACAAGAAAAGCAGATTAAATAGATATACATTCGATTAACGATAAGTAAAATGTAAAATCACAGG
ATTTTCGTGTGTGGTCTTCTACACAGACAAGATGAAACAATTCGGCATTAATACCTGAGAGCAGGAAGAG
CAAGATAAAAGGTAGTATTTGTTGGCGATCCCCCTAGAGTCTTTTACATCTTCGGAAAACAAAAACTATT
TTTTCTTTAATTTCTTTTTTTACTTTCTATTTTTAATTTATATATTTATATTAAAAAATTTAAATTATAA
TTATTTTTATAGCACGTGATGAAAAGGACCCAGGTGGCACTTTTCGGGGAAATGTGCGCGGAACCCCTAT
TTGTTTATTTTTCTAAATACATTCAAATATGTATCCGCTCATGAGACAATAACCCTGATAAATGCTTCAA
TAATATTGAAAAAGGAAGAGTATGAGTATTCAACATTTCCGTGTCGCCCTTATTCCCTTTTTTGCGGCAT
TTTGCCTTCCTGTTTTTGCTCACCCAGAAACGCTGGTGAAAGTAAAAGATGCTGAAGATCAGTTGGGTGC
ACGAGTGGGTTACATCGAACTGGATCTCAACAGCGGTAAGATCCTTGAGAGTTTTCGCCCCGAAGAACGT
TTTCCAATGATGAGCACTTTTAAAGTTCTGCTATGTGGCGCGGTATTATCCCGTATTGACGCCGGGCAAG
AGCAACTCGGTCGCCGCATACACTATTCTCAGAATGACTTGGTTGAGTACTCACCAGTCACAGAAAAGCA
TCTTACGGATGGCATGACAGTAAGAGAATTATGCAGTGCTGCCATAACCATGAGTGATAACACTGCGGCC
AACTTACTTCTGACAACGATCGGAGGACCGAAGGAGCTAACCGCTTTTTTGCACAACATGGGGGATCATG
TAACTCGCCTTGATCGTTGGGAACCGGAGCTGAATGAAGCCATACCAAACGACGAGCGTGACACCACGAT
GCCTGTAGCAATGGCAACAACGTTGCGCAAACTATTAACTGGCGAACTACTTACTCTAGCTTCCCGGCAA
CAATTAATAGACTGGATGGAGGCGGATAAAGTTGCAGGACCACTTCTGCGCTCGGCCCTTCCGGCTGGCT
GGTTTATTGCTGATAAATCTGGAGCCGGTGAGCGTGGGTCTCGCGGTATCATTGCAGCACTGGGGCCAGA
TGGTAAGCCCTCCCGTATCGTAGTTATCTACACGACGGGGAGTCAGGCAACTATGGATGAACGAAATAGA
CAGATCGCTGAGATAGGTGCCTCACTGATTAAGCATTGGTAACTGTCAGACCAAGTTTACTCATATATAC
TTTAGATTGATTTAAAACTTCATTTTTAATTTAAAAGGATCTAGGTGAAGATCCTTTTTGATAATCTCAT
GACCAAAATCCCTTAACGTGAGTTTTCGTTCCACTGAGCGTCAGACCCCGTAGAAAAGATCAAAGGATCT
TCTTGAGATCCTTTTTTTCTGCGCGTAATCTGCTGCTTGCAAACAAAAAAACCACCGCTACCAGCGGTGG
TTTGTTTGCCGGATCAAGAGCTACCAACTCTTTTTCCGAAGGTAACTGGCTTCAGCAGAGCGCAGATACC
AAATACTGTCCTTCTAGTGTAGCCGTAGTTAGGCCACCACTTCAAGAACTCTGTAGCACCGCCTACATAC
CTCGCTCTGCTAATCCTGTTACCAGTGGCTGCTGCCAGTGGCGATAAGTCGTGTCTTACCGGGTTGGACT
CAAGACGATAGTTACCGGATAAGGCGCAGCGGTCGGGCTGAACGGGGGGTTCGTGCACACAGCCCAGCTT
GGAGCGAACGACCTACACCGAACTGAGATACCTACAGCGTGAGCTATGAGAAAGCGCCACGCTTCCCGAA
GGGAGAAAGGCGGACAGGTATCCGGTAAGCGGCAGGGTCGGAACAGGAGAGCGCACGAGGGAGCTTCCAG
GGGGAAACGCCTGGTATCTTTATAGTCCTGTCGGGTTTCGCCACCTCTGACTTGAGCGTCGATTTTTGTG
ATGCTCGTCAGGGGGGCGGAGCCTATGGAAAAACGCCAGCAACGCGGCCTTTTTACGGTTCCTGGCCTTT
TGCTGGCCTTTTGCTCACATGTTCTTTCCTGCGTTATCCCCTGATTCTGTGGATAACCGTATTACCGCCT
TTGAGTGAGCTGATACCGCTCGCCGCAGCCGAACGACCGAGCGCAGCGAGTCAGTGAGCGAGGAAGCGGA
AGAGCGCCCAATACGCAAACCGCCTCTCCCCGCGCGTTGGCCGATTCATTAATGCAGCTGGCACGACAGG
TTTCCCGACTGGAAAGCGGGCAGTGAGCGCAACGCAATTAATGTGAGTTACCTCACTCATTAGGCACCCC
AGGCTTTACACTTTATGCTTCCGGCTCCTATGTTGTGTGGAATTGTGAGCGGATAACAATTTCACACAGG
AAACAGCTATGACCATGATTACGCCAAGCGCGCAATTAACCCTCACTAAAGGGAACAAAAGCTGGAGCTC
