>Addgene plasmid #60334 | Gal4pBS34-Pleum | addgene partial sequence | sequence record 99496 | pBR322ori-F 5'-GGGAAACGCCTGGTATCTTT-3'
TTTGTGATGCTCGTCAGGGGGGCGGAGCCTATGGAAAAACGCCAGCAACGCGGCCTTTTTACGGTTCCTG
GCCTTTTGCTGGCCTTTTGCTCACATGTTCTTTCCTGCGTTATCCCCTGATTCTGTGGATAACCGTATTA
CCGCCTTTGAGTGAGCTGATACCGCTCGCCGCAGCCGAACGACCGAGCGCAGCGAGTCAGTGAGCGAGGA
AGCGGAAGAGCGCCCAATACGCAAACCGCCTCTCCCCGCGCGTTGGCCGATTCATTAATGCAGCTGGCAC
GACAGGTTTCCCGACTGGAAAGCGGGCAGTGAGCGCAACGCAATTAATGTGAGTTAGCTCACTCATTAGG
CACCCCAGGCTTTACACTTTATGCTTCCGGCTCGTATGTTGTGTGGAATTGTGAGCGGATAACAATTTCA
CACAGGAAACAGCTATGACCATGATTACGCCAAGCGCGCAATTAACCCTCACTAAAGGGAACAAAAGCTG
GAGCTCCGGGATCCTTGGCGCGCCCCTTAATTAACGGAAGCTTCGGGCGACAGCCCTCCGACGGAAGACT
CTCCTCCGGTTTAAACCAATATTATTTAAGGACCTATTGTTTTTTCCAATAGGTGGTTAGCAATCGTCTT
ACTTTCTAACTTTTCTTACCTTTTACATTTCAGCAATATATATATATATATTTCAAGGATATACCATTCT
ATCTAGAAAAATGTCTAAAGGTGAAGAATTATTCACTGGTGTTGTCCCAATTTTGGTTGAATTAGATGGT
GATGTTAATGGTCACAAATTTTCTGTCTCCGGTGAAGGTGAAGGTGATGCTACT
