>Addgene plasmid #60334 | Gal4pBS34-Pleum | addgene partial sequence | sequence record 99520 | yGFP-R 5'-GCATCACCTTCACCTTCACC-3'
AAATTGGGACAACACCAGTGAATAATTCTTCACCTTTAGACATTTTTCTAGATAGAATGGTATATCCTTG
AAATATATATATATATATTGCTGAAATGTAAAAGGTAAGAAAAGTTAGAAAGTAAGACGATTGCTAACCA
CCTATTGGAAAAAACAATAGGTCCTTAAATAATATTGGTTTAAACCGGAGGAGAGTCTTCCGTCGGAGGG
CTGTCGCCCGAAGCTTCCGTTAATTAAGGGGCGCGCCAAGGATCCCGGAGCTCCAGCTTTTGTTCCCTTT
AGTGAGGGTTAATTGCGCGCTTGGCGTAATCATGGTCATAGCTGTTTCCTGTGTGAAATTGTTATCCGCT
CACAATTCCACACAACATACGAGCCGGAAGCATAAAGTGTAAAGCCTGGGGTGCCTAATGAGTGAGCTAA
CTCACATTAATTGCGTTGCGCTCACTGCCCGCTTTCCAGTCGGGAAACCTGTCGTGCCAGCTGCATTAAT
GAATCGGCCAACGCGCGGGGAGAGGCGGTTTGCGTATTGGGCGCTCTTCCGCTTCCTCGCTCACTGACTC
GCTGCGCTCGGTCGTTCGGCTGCGGCGAGCGGTATCAGCTCACTCAAAGGCGGTAATACGGTTATCCACA
GAATCAGGGGATAACGCAGGAAAGAACATGTGAGCAAAAGGCCAGCAAAAGGCCAGGAACCGTAAAAAGG
CCGCGTTGCTGGCGTTTTTCCATAGGCTCCGCCCCCCTGACGAGCATCACAAAAATCGACGCTCAAGTCA
GAGGTGGCGAAACCCGACAGGACTATAAAGATACCAGGCGTTTCCCCC
